>Addgene plasmid #184692 | pKLV2-EF1a-GFP ArgSen delta Degradation Domain | addgene full sequence | sequence record 363421 | Addgene NGS Result
CTAAATTGTAAGCGTTAATATTTTGTTAAAATTCGCGTTAAATTTTTGTTAAATCAGCTCATTTTTTAAC
CAATAGGCCGAAATCGGCAAAATCCCTTATAAATCAAAAGAATAGACCGAGATAGGGT
[37 nt withheld, positions 129-165]
AAAGAACGTGGACTCCAACGTCAAAGG
[49 nt withheld, positions 193-241]
T
[91 nt withheld, positions 243-333]
G
[124 nt withheld, positions 335-458]
CCCATTCGCCATTCAGGCTGCGCAACTGTTGGGAAGGGCGATCGGTGCGGGCCTCTTCGCTATTACGCCA
GCTGGCGAAAGGGGGATGTGCTGCAAGGCGATTAAGTTGGGTAACGCCAGGGTTTTCCCAGTCACGACGT
TGTAAAACGACGGCCAGTGAGCGCGCGTAATACGACTCACTATAGGGCGAATTGACTAGTACATAACTTA
CGGTAAATGGCCCGCCTGGCTGACCGCCCAACGACCCCCGCCCATTGACGTCAATAATGACGTATGTTCC
CATAGTAACGCCAATAGGGACTTTCCATTGACGTCAATGGGTGGAGTATTTACGGTAAACTGCCCACTTG
GCAGTACATCAAGTGTATCATATGCCAAGTACGCCCCCTATTGACGTCAATGACGGTAAATGGCCCGCCT
GGCATTATGCCCAGTACATGACCTTATGGGACTTTCCTACTTGGCAGTACATCTACGTATTAGTCATCGC
TATTACCATGGTGATGCGGTTTTGGCAGTACATCAATGGGCGTGGATAGCGGTTTGACTCACGGGGATTT
CCAAGTCTCCACCCCATTGACGTCAATGGGAGTTTGTTTTGGCACCAAAATCAACGGGACTTTCCAAAAT
GTCGTAACAACTCCGCCCCATTGACGCAAATGGGCGGTAGGCGTGTACGGTGGGAGGTCTATATAAGCAG
CGCGTTTTGCCTGTACTGGGTCTCTCTGGTTAGACCAGATCTGAGCCTGGGAGCTCTCTGGCTAACTAGG
GAACCCACTGCTTAAGCCTCAATAAAGCTTGCCTTGAGTGCTTCAAGTAGTGTGTGCCCGTCTGTTGTGT
GACTCTGGTAACTAGAGATCCCTCAGACCCTTTTAGTCAGTGTGGAAAATCTCTAGCAGTGGCGCCCGAA
CAGGGACTTGAAAGCGAAAGGGAAACCAGAGGAGCTCTCTCGACGCAGGACTCGGCTTGCTGAAGCGCGC
ACGGCAAGAGGCGAGGGGCGGCGACTGGTGAGTACGCCAAAAATTTTGACTAGCGGAGGCTAGAAGGAGA
GAGATGGGTGCGAGAGCGTCAGTATTAAGCGGGGGAGAATTAGATCGCGATGGGAAAAAATTCGGTTAAG
GCCAGGGGGAAAGAAAAAATATAAATTAAAACATATAGTATGGGCAAGCAGGGAGCTAGAACGATTCGCA
GTTAATCCTGGCCTGTTAGAAACATCAGAAGGCTGTAGACAAATACTGGGACAGCTACAACCATCCCTTC
AGACAGGATCAGAAGAACTTAGATCATTATATAATACAGTAGCAACCCTCTATTGTGTGCATCAAAGGAT
AGAGATAAAAGACACCAAGGAAGCTTTAGACAAGATAGAGGAAGAGCAAAACAAAAGTAAGACCACCGCA
CAGCAAGCGGCCGGCCGCGCTGATCTTCAGACCTGGAGGAGGAGATATGAGGGACAATTGGAGAAGTGAA
TTATATAAATATAAAGTAGTAAAAATTGAACCATTAGGAGTAGCACCCACCAAGGCAAAGAGAAGAGTGG
TGCAGAGAGAAAAAAGAGCAGTGGGAATAGGAGCTTTGTTCCTTGGGTTCTTGGGAGCAGCAGGAAGCAC
TATGGGCGCAGCGTCAATGACGCTGACGGTACAGGCCAGACAATTATTGTCTGGTATAGTGCAGCAGCAG
AACAATTTGCTGAGGGCTATTGAGGCGCAACAGCATCTGTTGCAACTCACAGTCTGGGGCATCAAGCAGC
TCCAGGCAAGAATCCTGGCTGTGGAAAGATACCTAAAGGATCAACAGCTCCTGGGGATTTGGGGTTGCTC
TGGAAAACTCATTTGCACCACTGCTGTGCCTTGGAATGCTAGTTGGAGTAATAAATCTCTGGAACAGATT
TGGAATCACACGACCTGGATGGAGTGGGACAGAGAAATTAACAATTACACAAGCTTAATACACTCCTTAA
TTGAAGAATCGCAAAACCAGCAAGAAAAGAATGAACAAGAATTATTGGAATTAGATAAATGGGCAAGTTT
GTGGAATTGGTTTAACATAACAAATTGGCTGTGGTATATAAAATTATTCATAATGATAGTAGGAGGCTTG
GTAGGTTTAAGAATAGTTTTTGCTGTACTTTCTATAGTGAATAGAGTTAGGCAGGGATATTCACCATTAT
CGTTTCAGACCCACCTCCCAACCCCGAGGGGACCCGACAGGCCCGAAGGAATAGAAGAAGAAGGTGGAGA
GAGAGACAGAGACAGATCCATTCGATTAGTGAACGGATCGGCACTGCGTGCGCCAATTCTGCAGACAAAT
GGCAGTATTCATCCACAATTTTAAAAGAAAAGGGGGGATTGGGGGGTACAGTGCAGGGGAAAGAATAGTA
GACATAATAGCAACAGACATACAAACTAAAGAATTACAAAAACAAATTACAAAAATTCAAAATTTTCGGG
TTTATTACAGGGACAGCAGAGATCCAGTTTGGTTAGTACCGGGCCCTACGCGTGAGGGGCGCGGAAGCCG
GGGCGGAGGAGGAGCCAACCCCGGGCTGGGCTGAGACCCGCAGAGGAAGACGCTCTAGGGATTTGTCCCG
GACTAGCGAGATGGCAAGGCTGAGGACGGGAGGCTGATTGAGAGGCGAAGGTACACCCTAATCTCAATAC
AACCTTTGGAGCTAAGCCAGCAATGGTAGAGGGAAGATTCTGCACGTCCCTTCCAGGCGGCCTCCCCGTC
ACCACCCCCCCCAACCCGCCCCGACCGGAGCTGAGAGTAATTCATACAAAAGGACTCGCCCCTGCCTTGG
GGAATCCCAGGGACCGTCGTTAAACTCCCACTAACGTAGAACCCAGAGATCGCTGCGTTCCCGCCCCCTC
ACCCGCCCGCTCTCGTCATCACTGAGGTGGAGAAGAGCATGCGTGAGGCTCCGGTGCCCGTCAGTGGGCA
GAGCGCACATCGCCCACAGTCCCCGAGAAGTTGGGGGGAGGGGTCGGCAATTGAACCGGTGCCTAGAGAA
AGTGGCGCGGGGTAAACTGGGAAAGTGATGTCGTGTACTGGCTCCGCCTTTTTCCCGAGGGTGGGGGAGA
ACCGTATATAAGTGCAGTAGTCGCCGTGAACGTTCTTTTTCGCAACGGGTTTGCCGCCAGAACACAGGTA
AGTGCCGTGTGTGGTTCCCGCGGGCCTGGCCTCTTTACGGGTTATGGCCCTTGCGTGCCTTGAATTACTT
CCACGCCCCTGGCTGCAGTACGTGATTCTTGATCCCGAGCTTCGGGTTGGAAGTGGGTGGGAGAGTTCGA
GGCCTTGCGCTTAAGGAGCCCCTTCGCCTCGTGCTTGAGTTGAGGCCTGGCCTGGGCGCTGGGGCCGCCG
CGTGCGAATCTGGTGGCACCTTCGCGCCTGTCTCGCTGCTTTCGATAAGTCTCTAGCCATTTAAAATTTT
TGATGACCTGCTGCGACGCTTTTTTTCTGGCAAGATAGTCTTGTAAATGCGGGCCAAGATCTGCACACTG
GTATTTCGGTTTTTGGGGCCGCGGGCGGCGACGGGGCCCGTGCGTCCCAGCGCACATGTTCGGCGAGGCG
GGGCCTGCGAGCGCGGCCACCGAGAATCGGACGGGGGTAGTCTCAAGCTGGCCGGCCTGCTCTGGTGCCT
GGCCTCGCGCCGCCGTGTATCGCCCCGCCCTGGGCGGCAAGGCTGGCCCGGTCGGCACCAGTTGCGTGAG
CGGAAAGATGGCCGCTTCCCGGCCCTGCTGCAGGGAGCTCAAAATGGAGGACGCGGCGCTCGGGAGAGCG
GGCGGGTGAGTCACCCACACAAAGGAAAAGGGCCTTTCCGTCCTCAGCCGTCGCTTCATGTGACTCCACG
GAGTACCGGGCGCCGTCCAGGCACCTCGATTAGTTCTCGAGCTTTTGGAGTACGTCGTCTTTAGGTTGGG
GGGAGGGGTTTTATGCGATGGAGTTTCCCCACACTGAGTGGGTGGAGACTGAAGTTAGGCCAGCTTGGCA
CTTGATGTAATTCTCCTTGGAATTTGCCCTTTTTGAGTTTGGATCTTGGTTCATTCTCAAGCCTCAGACA
GTGGTTCAAAGTTTTTTTCTTCCATTTCAGGTGTCGTGGAAGCTTGGCGCGCCCACCATGGCGTTCGAAT
CTAGAGGATCAGCGGGTTCAGCGGCAGGTAGCGGCGAGTTCCGCGAAAGGTGCCGGCCACGGGACCGCTA
TAGGCCACGCGAAAGATGCAGGTGTAGGGACCGGATGCGGGCGAGGGAGCGGACGAGACAACGGGACAGG
TGTAGGTCACGAGAGAGGGAATTCGTCGACGGATCCATGGTGAGCAAGGGCGAGGAGCTGTTCACCGGGG
TGGTGCCCATCCTGGTCGAGCTGGACGGCGACGTAAACGGCCACAAGTTCAGCGTGTCCGGCGAGGGCGA
GGGCGATGCCACCTACGGCAAGCTGACCCTGAAGTTCATCTGCACCACCGGCAAGCTGCCCGTGCCCTGG
CCCACCCTCGTGACCACCCTGACCTACGGCGTGCAGTGCTTCAGCCGCTACCCCGACCACATGAAGCAGC
ACGACTTCTTCAAGTCCGCCATGCCCGAAGGCTACGTCCAGGAGCGCACCATCTTCTTCAAGGACGACGG
CAACTACAAGACCCGCGCCGAGGTGAAGTTCGAGGGCGACACCCTGGTGAACCGCATCGAGCTGAAGGGC
ATCGACTTCAAGGAGGACGGCAACATCCTGGGGCACAAGCTGGAGTACAACTACAACAGCCACAACGTCT
ATATCATGGCCGACAAGCAGAAGAACGGCATCAAGGTGAACTTCAAGATCCGCCACAACATCGAGGACGG
CAGCGTGCAGCTCGCCGACCACTACCAGCAGAACACCCCCATCGGCGACGGCCCCGTGCTGCTGCCCGAC
AACCACTACCTGAGCACCCAGTCCGCCCTGAGCAAAGACCCCAACGAGAAGCGCGATCACATGGTCCTGC
TGGAGTTCGTGACCGCCGCCGGGATCACTCTCGGCATGGACGAGCTGTACAAGCCAAAGAAGAAGCGTAA
GGTATAAGCGGCCGCTCAACCTCTGGATTACAAAATTTGTGAAAGATTGACTGGTATTCTTAACTATGTT
GCTCCTTTTACGCTATGTGGATACGCTGCTTTAATGCCTTTGTATCATGCTATTGCTTCCCGTATGGCTT
TCATTTTCTCCTCCTTGTATAAATCCTGGTTGCTGTCTCTTTATGAGGAGTTGTGGCCCGTTGTCAGGCA
ACGTGGCGTGGTGTGCACTGTGTTTGCTGACGCAACCCCCACTGGTTGGGGCATTGCCACCACCTGTCAG
CTCCTTTCCGGGACTTTCGCTTTCCCCCTCCCTATTGCCACGGCGGAACTCATCGCCGCCTGCCTTGCCC
GCTGCTGGACAGGGGCTCGGCTGTTGGGCACTGACAATTCCGTGGTGTTGTCGGGGAAATCATCGTCCTT
TCCTTGGCTGCTCGCCTGTGTTGCCACCTGGATTCTGCGCGGGACGTCCTTCTGCTACGTCCCTTCGGCC
CTCAATCCAGCGGACCTTCCTTCCCGCGGCCTGCTGCCGGCTCTGCGGCCTCTTCCGCGTCTTCGCCTTC
GCCCTCAGACGAGTCGGATCTCCCTTTGGGCCGCCTCCCCGCAGGTACCTTTAAGACCAATGACTTACAA
GGCAGCTGTAGATCTTAGCCACTTTTTAAAAGAAAAGGGGGGACTGGAAGGGCTAATTCACTCCCAAAGA
AGTCAAGATCTGCTTTTTGCCTGTACTGGGTCTCTCTGGTTAGACCAGAGTCTCTCTGGTTAGACCAGAT
CTGAGCCTGGGAGCTCTCTGGCTAACTAGGGAACCCACTGCTTAAGCCTCAATAAAGCTTGCCTTGAGTG
CTTCAAGTAGTGTGTGCCCGTCTGTTGTGTGACTCTGGTAACTAGAGATCCCTCAGACCCTTTTAGTCAG
TGTGGAAAATCTCTAGCAGTTTAAACCCGCTGATCAGCCTCGACTGTGCCTTCTAGTTGCCAGCCATCTG
TTGTTTGCCCCTCCCCCGTGCCTTCCTTGACCCTGGAAGGTGCCACTCCCACTGTCCTTTCCTAATAAAA
TGAGGAAATTGCATCGCATTGTCTGAGTAGGTGTCATTCTATTCTGGGGGGTGGGGTGGGGCAGGACAGC
AAGGGGGAGGATTGGGAAGTCAATAGCAGGCATGCTGGGGATGCGGTGGGCTCTATGGGCGGCCGTTAAT
TAAGCTTTTGTTCCCTTTAGTGAGGGTTAATTGCGCGCTTGGCGTAATCATGGTCATAGCTGTTTCCTGT
GTGAAATTGTTATCCGCTCACAATTCCACACAACATACGAGCCGGGAGCATAAAGTGTAAAGCCTGGGGT
GCCTAATGAGTGAGCTAACTCACATTAATTGCGTTGCGCTCACTGCCCGCTTTCCAGTCGGGAAACCTGT
CGTGCCAGCTGCATTAATGAATCGGCCAACGCGCGGGGAGAGGCGGTTTGCGTATTGGGCGCTCTTCCGC
TTCCTCGCTCACTGACTCGCTGCGCTCGGTCGTTCGGCTGCGGCGAGCGGTATCAGCTCACTCAAAGGCG
GTAATACGGTTATCCACAGAATCAGGGGATAACGCAGGAAAGAACATGTGAGCAAAAGGCCAGCAAAAGG
CCAGGAACCGTAAAAAGGCCGCGTTGCTGGCGTTTTTCCATAGGCTCCGCCCCCCTGACGAGCATCACAA
AAATCGACGCTCAAGTCAGAGGTGGCGAAACCCGACAGGACTATAAAGATACCAGGCGTTTCCCCCTGGA
AGCTCCCTCGTGCGCTCTCCTGTTCCGACCCTGCCGCTTACCGGATACCTGTCCGCCTTTCTCCCTTCGG
GAAGCGTGGCGCTTTCTCATAGCTCACGCTGTAGGTATCTCAGTTCGGTGTAGGTCGTTCGCTCCAAGCT
GGGCTGTGTGCACGAACCCCCCGTTCAGCCCGACCGCTGCGCCTTATCCGGTAACTATCGTCTTGAGTCC
AACCCGGTAAGACACGACTTATCGCCACTGGCAGCAGCCACTGGTAACAGGATTAGCAGAGCGAGGTATG
TAGGCGGTGCTACAGAGTTCTTGAAGTGGTGGCCTAACTACGGCTACACTAGAAGAACAGTATTTGGTAT
CTGCGCTCTGCTGAAGCCAGTTACCTTCGGAAAAAGAGTTGGTAGCTCTTGATCCGGCAAACAAACCACC
GCTGGTAGCGGTGGTTTTTTTGTTTGCAAGCAGCAGATTACGCGCAGAAAAAAAGGATCTCAAGAAGATC
CTTTGATCTTTTCTACGGGGTCTGACGCTCAGTGGAACGAAAACTCACGTTAAGGGATTTTGGTCATGAG
ATTATCAAAAAGGATCTTCACCTAGATCCTTTTAAATTAAAAATGAAGTTTTAAATCAATCTAAAGTATA
TATGAGTAAACTTGGTCTGACAGTTACCAATGCTTAATCAGTGAGGCACCTATCTCAGCGATCTGTCTAT
TTCGTTCATCCATAGTTGCCTGACTCCCCGTCGTGTAGATAACTACGATACGGGAGGGCTTACCATCTGG
CCCCAGTGCTGCAATGATACCGCGAGACCCACGCTCACCGGCTCCAGATTTATCAGCAATAAACCAGCCA
GCCGGAAGGGCCGAGCGCAGAAGTGGTCCTGCAACTTTATCCGCCTCCATCCAGTCTATTAATTGTTGCC
GGGAAGCTAGAGTAAGTAGTTCGCCAGTTAATAGTTTGCGCAACGTTGTTGCCATTGCTACAGGCATCGT
GGTGTCACGCTCGTCGTTTGGTATGGCTTCATTCAGCTCCGGTTCCCAACGATCAAGGCGAGTTACATGA
TCCCCCATGTTGTGCAAAAAAGCGGTTAGCTCCTTCGGTCCTCCGATCGTTGTCAGAAGTAAGTTGGCCG
CAGTGTTATCACTCATGGTTATGGCAGCACTGCATAATTCTCTTACTGTCATGCCATCCGTAAGATGCTT
TTCTGTGACTGGTGAGTACTCAACCAAGTCATTCTGAGAATAGTGTATGCGGCGACCGAGTTGCTCTTGC
CCGGCGTCAATACGGGATAATACCGCGCCACATAGCAGAACTTTAAAAGTGCTCATCATTGGAAAACGTT
CTTCGGGGCGAAAACTCTCAAGGATCTTACCGCTGTTGAGATCCAGTTCGATGTAACCCACTCGTGCACC
CAACTGATCTTCAGCATCTTTTACTTTCACCAGCGTTTCTGGGTGAGCAAAAACAGGAAGGCAAAATGCC
GCAAAAAAGGGAATAAGGGCGACACGGAAATGTTGAATACTCATACTCTTCCTTTTTCAATATTATTGAA
GCATTTATCAGGGTTATTGTCTCATGAGCGGATACATATTTGAATGTATTTAGAAAAATAAACAAATAGG
GGTTCCGCGCACATTTCCCCGAAAAGTGCCAC
Features (pLannotate 1.2.2; 26 found; start..end, strand, type, name):
     30..458     -  rep_origin     f1 ori (sequence partly withheld): f1 bacteriophage origin of replication; arrow indicates direction of (+) strand synthesis
    463..618     -  CDS            lacZα (fragment): LacZα fragment of β-galactosidase; lacZ fragment
    626..644     +  promoter       T7 promoter: promoter for bacteriophage T7 RNA polymerase
    658..958     +  enhancer       CMV enhancer: human cytomegalovirus immediate early enhancer
    959..1158    +  promoter       CMV promoter: human cytomegalovirus (CMV) immediate early promoter
   1176..1356    +  LTR            5' LTR (truncated): truncated 5' long terminal repeat (LTR) from HIV-1
   1403..1528    +  misc_feature   HIV-1 Ψ: packaging signal of human immunodeficiency virus type 1
   1512..1850    +  CDS            HIV-1 gag (fragment): gag protein from human immunodeficiency virus 1; gag
   2027..2260    +  misc_feature   RRE: The Rev response element (RRE) of HIV-1 allows for Rev-dependent mRNA export from the nucleus to the cytoplasm.
   2637..2737    +  CDS            Rev (fragment): human immunodeficiency virus 1 (HIV-1) Rev protein; rev; enhances nuclear export of unspliced and incompletely spliced viral mRNAs
   2787..2904    +  misc_feature   cPPT/CTS: central polypurine tract and central termination sequence of HIV-1
   3394..3605    +  promoter       EF-1α core promoter: core promoter for human elongation factor EF-1α
   3606..4548    +  intron         EF-1α intron A: intron upstream of the start codon of human EF-1α
   4765..5481    +  CDS            EGFP: EGFP is a basic (constitutively fluorescent) green fluorescent protein published in 1996, derived from Aequorea victoria. It is reported to be a rapidly-maturing weak dimer with moderate acid sensitivity.
   5514..6100    +  misc_feature   WPRE: woodchuck hepatitis virus posttranscriptional regulatory element
   6094..6240    +  CDS            nef (fragment): NEF_HV1LA - Experimental evidence at protein level: Swiss-Prot protein existence level 1. Extracellular Nef protein targets CD4(+) T-lymphocytes for apoptosis by interacting with CXCR4 surface receptors. From Human immunodeficiency virus type 1 group M subtype B (isolate Lai) (HIV-1).
   6248..6426    +  LTR            5' LTR (truncated): truncated 5' long terminal repeat (LTR) from HIV-1
   6452..6563    +  polyA_signal   bGH poly(A) signal: bovine growth hormone polyadenylation signal
   6702..6720    -  promoter       T3 promoter: promoter for bacteriophage T3 RNA polymerase
   6765..6781    -  protein_bind   lac operator: The lac repressor binds to the lac operator to inhibit transcription in E. coli. This inhibition can be relieved by adding lactose or isopropyl-β-D-thiogalactopyranoside (IPTG). lac repressor encoded by lacI
   6789..6819    -  promoter       lac promoter: promoter for the E. coli lac operon
   6834..6855    -  protein_bind   CAP binding site: CAP binding activates transcription in the presence of cAMP. E. coli catabolite activator protein
   6868..6960    -  CDS            lacI (fragment): lac repressor; lacI; The lac repressor binds to the lac operator to inhibit transcription in E. coli. This inhibition can be relieved by adding lactose or isopropyl-β-D-thiogalactopyranoside (IPTG).
   7143..7731    -  rep_origin     ori: high-copy-number ColE1/pMB1/pBR322/pUC origin of replication
   7902..8762    -  CDS            AmpR: β-lactamase; bla; confers resistance to ampicillin, carbenicillin, and related antibiotics
   8763..8867    -  promoter       AmpR promoter: bla
