[The description below was written by a language model from this plasmid's Addgene catalogue record and pLannotate feature annotations shown in this document.]
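Description:
pKLV2-EF1a-GFP ArgSen delta Degradation Domain is a third-generation-style HIV-1 lentiviral transfer plasmid for mammalian expression, built on the pKLV2-EF1a-BsdCas9-W backbone with the insert placed between retained AscI and NotI sites. It is propagated in E. coli through a high-copy ColE1/pUC-type origin with ampicillin selection (AmpR under its own bla promoter). It also retains phagemid-type remnants: an f1 origin, lacZα and lacI fragments, lac promoter/operator elements, and T7 and T3 promoters. No mammalian drug-selection marker is annotated, so transduced cells would presumably be identified by fluorescence.

The viral genome is transcribed in packaging cells from a CMV enhancer/promoter fused to a truncated 5' LTR, which makes genomic RNA production Tat-independent. It is followed by the Ψ packaging signal with a gag fragment, the RRE for Rev-dependent nuclear export, and the cPPT/CTS. The internal cassette uses the human EF-1α core promoter with its intron A to drive the 942 bp synthetic insert. In that insert the feature table identifies an EGFP coding sequence preceded by roughly 200 nt of unannotated sequence. This stretch presumably holds the arginine-sensor element, though the record does not describe its composition. A WPRE enhances transcript expression, and the cassette ends with a truncated 3' LTR (labelled as a 5' LTR by the annotation tool) and a bGH polyadenylation signal.

According to the catalogue entry and the associated publication title, ArgSen is an intracellular arginine-dependent translation sensor used to follow arginine starvation responses and resistance in ASS1-negative cells. This version lacks the degradation domain, so it would be expected to yield a more stable GFP signal, likely for comparison with the destabilised sensor, although the record does not state its exact role.
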