Addgene plasmid #184692: pKLV2-EF1a-GFP ArgSen delta Degradation Domain
Purpose: Lentiviral transfer plasmid for expression of GFP ArgSen delta Degradation Domain
Depositing lab: Brian Van Tine. Depositing organization: Washington University in Saint Louis. Publication: Intracellular arginine-dependent translation sensor reveals the dynamics of arginine starvation response and resistance in ASS1-negative cells. Rogers LC, Zhou J, Baker A, Schutt CR, Panda PK, Van Tine BA. Cancer Metab. 2021 Jan 21;9(1):4. doi: 10.1186/s40170-021-00238-9. PubMed 33478587.
Backbone
  Vector backbone: pKLV2-EF1a-BsdCas9-W
  Backbone manufacturer: Addgene
  Backbone size w/o insert (bp): 7953
  Vector type: Mammalian Expression, Lentiviral
Growth in bacteria
  Bacterial resistance: Ampicillin, 100 μg/mL
  Growth temperature: 37°C
  Growth strain: NEB Stable
  Copy number: High Copy
Gene/Insert
  Gene/Insert name: GFP ArgSen delta Degradation Domain
  Species: Synthetic
  Insert size (bp): 942
  Promoter: EF1a
  Cloning method: Restriction Enzyme; 5′ cloning site AscI (not destroyed); 3′ cloning site NotI (not destroyed)
  Sequencing primers: 5′ TCAAGCCTCAGACAGTGGTTC; 3′ CATAGCGTAAAAGGAGCAAC
Terms and licenses: Academic/Nonprofit Terms; Industry Terms: Not Available to Industry
How to cite: pKLV2-EF1a-GFP ArgSen delta Degradation Domain was a gift from Brian Van Tine (Addgene plasmid # 184692 ; http://n2t.net/addgene:184692 ; RRID:Addgene_184692)
